Addgene plasmid #65837: XW21
Purpose: XW21 Punc-4c-QS-3'UTR-unc-54 (no SL2-mcherry)
Depositing lab: Kang Shen. Depositing organization: Stanford University. Publication: Controlling gene expression with the Q repressible binary expression system in Caenorhabditis elegans. Wei X, Potter CJ, Luo L, Shen K. Nat Methods. 2012 Mar 11;9(4):391-5. doi: 10.1038/nmeth.1929. PubMed 22406855.
Backbone
  Vector backbone: pSM
  Backbone manufacturer: C.I. Bargmann and S. MaCarroll
  Backbone size w/o insert (bp): 3500
  Total vector size (bp): 7299
  Vector type: Worm Expression
Growth in bacteria
  Bacterial resistance: Ampicillin, 100 μg/mL
  Growth temperature: 37°C
  Growth strain: DH5alpha
  Copy number: High Copy
Gene/Insert
  Gene/Insert name: Neurospora crassa OR74A repressor (qa-1S) (alt name: QS)
  Species: Neurospora crassa
  Insert size (bp): 2757
  GenBank ID: XM_954524.2
  Promoter: Punc-4c
  Cloning method: Restriction Enzyme; 5′ cloning site NheI (not destroyed); 3′ cloning site KpnI (not destroyed)
  Sequencing primers: 5′ GCCAAAGGACCCAAAGGTATG
Terms and licenses: Academic/Nonprofit Terms; Industry Terms: Not Available to Industry
Depositor comments: XW21 Punc-4c-QS-3'UTR-unc-54 (no SL2-mcherry)
How to cite: XW21 was a gift from Kang Shen (Addgene plasmid # 65837 ; http://n2t.net/addgene:65837 ; RRID:Addgene_65837)
