[The description below was written by a language model from this plasmid's Addgene catalogue record and pLannotate feature annotations shown in this document.]
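Description:
XW21 is a Caenorhabditis elegans expression plasmid built on the pSM worm expression backbone, with a total size of about 7.3 kb. It is maintained in E. coli as a high-copy plasmid through a ColE1/pUC-type origin and selected with ampicillin via the bla (AmpR) gene and its promoter. The annotated sequence also shows typical pUC-derived remnants: a lac promoter, lac operator and CAP binding site, a fragment of the multiple cloning site, and short lacI, rop and bom fragments that are leftovers of the backbone rather than functional parts.

The payload is the Neurospora crassa qa-1S gene, known as QS, a roughly 2.75 kb coding sequence cloned between NheI and KpnI sites. QS is the repressor of the quinate utilization gene cluster and is thought to act by binding the qa-1F activator (QF). According to the record, expression is driven by the Punc-4c promoter and terminated by the unc-54 3'UTR. Neither element is called out by the automated annotation, although the promoter presumably occupies the unannotated region upstream of the coding sequence; the short aex-5 match downstream of QS may reflect the genomic fragment carrying the 3'UTR, but the record does not confirm this. The depositor notes that this version lacks an SL2-mCherry trans-spliced reporter, so QS-expressing cells are not fluorescently marked.

The plasmid belongs to the Q repressible binary expression system adapted for worms. There, QF activates transgenes under its target sites, and QS blocks that activation in the cells where it is expressed, allowing expression patterns to be refined by subtracting the Punc-4c domain.
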