Features (pLannotate 1.2.2; 12 found; start..end, strand, type, name):
   1117..1134    -  misc_feature   MCS (fragment): pUC18/19 multiple cloning site
   1214..3967    +  CDS            qa-1s (sequence withheld): QUTR_NEUCR - Protein inferred from homology: Swiss-Prot protein existence level 3. Multi-domain repressor protein that negatively regulates transcription of the quinate utilization pathway genes. May mediate its repressor activity by binding directly to the qa-1f activator protein (By similarity). From Neurospora crassa (strain ATCC 24698 / 74-OR23-1A / CBS 708.71 / DSM 1257 / FGSC 987).
   4566..4661    +  CDS            aex-5 (fragment): AEX5_CAEEL - Also known as kpc-3 From Caenorhabditis elegans.
   4789..4824    +  CDS            rop (fragment): Rop protein, which maintains plasmids at low copy number; rop
   4926..5025    +  misc_feature   bom (fragment): basis of mobility region from pBR322
   5127..5231    +  promoter       AmpR promoter: bla
   5232..6092    +  CDS            AmpR: β-lactamase; bla; confers resistance to ampicillin, carbenicillin, and related antibiotics
   6263..6851    +  rep_origin     ori: high-copy-number ColE1/pMB1/pBR322/pUC origin of replication
   7034..7126    +  CDS            lacI (fragment): lac repressor; lacI; The lac repressor binds to the lac operator to inhibit transcription in E. coli. This inhibition can be relieved by adding lactose or isopropyl-β-D-thiogalactopyranoside (IPTG).
   7139..7160    +  protein_bind   CAP binding site: CAP binding activates transcription in the presence of cAMP. E. coli catabolite activator protein
   7175..7205    +  promoter       lac promoter: promoter for the E. coli lac operon
   7213..7229    +  protein_bind   lac operator: The lac repressor binds to the lac operator to inhibit transcription in E. coli. This inhibition can be relieved by adding lactose or isopropyl-β-D-thiogalactopyranoside (IPTG). lac repressor encoded by lacI
>Addgene plasmid #65837 | XW21 | depositor full sequence | sequence record 120567 | XW21 sequence 7299 bps
ATGACCATGATTACGCCAAGCTTGCATGCGCGGCCGCACTGACTGGGCCGGCCTGACTGGTGATCCATCT
CGAATTTCTCGTTTCAAATTAGTCGTTGCTATATATATTGTCTTATGTGTGGAAAACGAATAAGAAAAAT
TAGAGAAAGATGAGAGAGCAGGGGCAGAATGAAAATTTGCATGGAAATTGAAGAAGATCACTGCTTTTTC
CGATGAATGATGACTAAATAGAATGAGTTGAGAGGAAAATAATCATAATTCTAATTTTAATTAGAAATAT
GATATGGAAAGTAAGCAAAACCACAAGGCTTTTGCTCTGAACTTATTTCCGAAAAAAAAAGTGAAACTGA
AAGTTAGAATTTTCAAAATAAATATTGCGAGAGTCAACCTTCAGAAAAATTGGCGAGAAATCAAATTTGA
ATTCTCTGAAAATTTAGTTAAAATACATATGTTATCCTTCTTTGTTTTTTGGCCTTAGCCTGCCTTCAAG
GCGACCTGAGCCTATGCGGGTGCCTAATACCGAAACACACATAATTTTTTTTTTTAATCTTTAAATACTG
TAACGAGTCGCGAGATCCAGCGAGACCCATAGAATATGTTGAGCGCTGCAAACAATCGTATAACTCTTGT
CCAAATTTTTCCACTCTGTATTTTTGCAAGCAGTTCAACAAATGGTCATCATTTTTATAACCCATATCTA
TATTCGAATCTGACATAACAAATAATACTAAGCACATCCTCCCACATCTCTTTTCATTCAAGTTGCGCAA
TTCCCCTAATAACTATGGATGGAGGGGGGACCGAGCCCAAAGATTATTCAAAACGATAACGACTTTTTCA
TGCGGCCAACGAAAAATAAAACTTTTCTCATATTCTCCTATTTCCCATTTCAAGAATTACATCCCCATGG
GACGTTGAAATCACATCATATTAGTATATGTTAATTGTTCTTTTCACTGGAATATCGCCACGCCCCCCTT
CCGGTGGCTCATTGGTTTCGAGAAGAAGGCGGAGCCGAAGTGGGTTCTTCTTTCTTTTTTTTGTGGTAGA
AGTCTAGCAGGATTAAGCTACTATTCCATTAGAGGATCTTCTTCTTCCAAAAAGTGAAAGGCGCGCCTCT
AGAGGATCCCCGGGATTGGCCAAAGGACCCAAAGGTATGTTTCGAATGATACTAACATAACATAGAACAT
TTTCAGGAGGACCCTTGGCTAGC
[2754 nt withheld, positions 1214-3967]
TGAGGTACCATGGTATTGATATCTGAGCTCCGCATCGGCCGCTGTCATCAGATCGCCATCTCGCGCCCGT
GCCTCTGACTTCTAAGTCCAATTACTCTTCAACATCCCTACATGCTCTTTCTCCCTGTGCTCCCACCCCC
TATTTTTGTTATTATCAAAAAAACTTCTTCTTAATTTCTTTGTTTTTTAGCTTCTTTTAAGTCACCTCTA
ACAATGAAATTGTGTAGATTCAAAAATAGAATTAATTCGTAATAAAAAGTCGAAAAAAATTGTGCTCCCT
CCCCCCATTAATAATAATTCTATCCCAAAATCTACACAATGTTCTGTGTACACTTCTTATGTTTTTTTTA
CTTCTGATAAATTTTTTTTGAAACATCATAGAAAAAACCGCACACAAAATACCTTATCATATGTTACGTT
TCAGTTTATGACCGCAATTTTTATTTCTTCGCACGTCTGGGCCTCTCATGACGTCAAATCATGCTCATCG
TGAAAAAGTTTTGGAGTATTTTTGGAATTTTTCAATCAAGTGAAAGTTTATGAAATTAATTTTCCTGCTT
TTGCTTTTTGGGGGTTTCCCCTATTGTTTGTCAAGAGTTTCGAGGACGGCGTTTTTCTTGCTAAAATCAC
AAGTATTGATGAGCACGATGCAAGAAAGATCGGAAGAAGGTTTGGGTTTGAGGCTCAGTGGAAGGTGAGT
AGAAGTTGATAATTTGAAAGTGGAGTAGTGTCTATGGGGTTTTTGCCTTAAATGACAGAATACATTCCCA
ATATACCAAACATAACTGTTTCCTACTAGTCGGCCGTACGGGCCCTTTCGTCTCGCGCGTTTCGGTGATG
ACGGTGAAAACCTCTGACACATGCAGCTCCCGGAGACGGTCACAGCTTGTCTGTAAGCGGATGCCGGGAG
CAGACAAGCCCGTCAGGGCGCGTCAGCGGGTGTTGGCGGGTGTCGGGGCTGGCTTAACTATGCGGCATCA
GAGCAGATTGTACTGAGAGTGCACCATATGCGGTGTGAAATACCGCACAGATGCGTAAGGAGAAAATACC
GCATCAGGCGGCCTTAATTAAGGGCCTCGTGATACGCCTATTTTTATAGGTTAATGTCATGATAATAATG
GTTTCTTAGACGTCAGGTGGCACTTTTCGGGGAAATGTGCGCGGAACCCCTATTTGTTTATTTTTCTAAA
TACATTCAAATATGTATCCGCTCATGAGACAATAACCCTGATAAATGCTTCAATAATATTGAAAAAGGAA
GAGTATGAGTATTCAACATTTCCGTGTCGCCCTTATTCCCTTTTTTGCGGCATTTTGCCTTCCTGTTTTT
GCTCACCCAGAAACGCTGGTGAAAGTAAAAGATGCTGAAGATCAGTTGGGTGCACGAGTGGGTTACATCG
AACTGGATCTCAACAGCGGTAAGATCCTTGAGAGTTTTCGCCCCGAAGAACGTTTTCCAATGATGAGCAC
TTTTAAAGTTCTGCTATGTGGCGCGGTATTATCCCGTATTGACGCCGGGCAAGAGCAACTCGGTCGCCGC
ATACACTATTCTCAGAATGACTTGGTTGAGTACTCACCAGTCACAGAAAAGCATCTTACGGATGGCATGA
CAGTAAGAGAATTATGCAGTGCTGCCATAACCATGAGTGATAACACTGCGGCCAACTTACTTCTGACAAC
GATCGGAGGACCGAAGGAGCTAACCGCTTTTTTGCACAACATGGGGGATCATGTAACTCGCCTTGATCGT
TGGGAACCGGAGCTGAATGAAGCCATACCAAACGACGAGCGTGACACCACGATGCCTGTAGCAATGGCAA
CAACGTTGCGCAAACTATTAACTGGCGAACTACTTACTCTAGCTTCCCGGCAACAATTAATAGACTGGAT
GGAGGCGGATAAAGTTGCAGGACCACTTCTGCGCTCGGCCCTTCCGGCTGGCTGGTTTATTGCTGATAAA
TCTGGAGCCGGTGAGCGTGGGTCTCGCGGTATCATTGCAGCACTGGGGCCAGATGGTAAGCCCTCCCGTA
TCGTAGTTATCTACACGACGGGGAGTCAGGCAACTATGGATGAACGAAATAGACAGATCGCTGAGATAGG
TGCCTCACTGATTAAGCATTGGTAACTGTCAGACCAAGTTTACTCATATATACTTTAGATTGATTTAAAA
CTTCATTTTTAATTTAAAAGGATCTAGGTGAAGATCCTTTTTGATAATCTCATGACCAAAATCCCTTAAC
GTGAGTTTTCGTTCCACTGAGCGTCAGACCCCGTAGAAAAGATCAAAGGATCTTCTTGAGATCCTTTTTT
TCTGCGCGTAATCTGCTGCTTGCAAACAAAAAAACCACCGCTACCAGCGGTGGTTTGTTTGCCGGATCAA
GAGCTACCAACTCTTTTTCCGAAGGTAACTGGCTTCAGCAGAGCGCAGATACCAAATACTGTCCTTCTAG
TGTAGCCGTAGTTAGGCCACCACTTCAAGAACTCTGTAGCACCGCCTACATACCTCGCTCTGCTAATCCT
GTTACCAGTGGCTGCTGCCAGTGGCGATAAGTCGTGTCTTACCGGGTTGGACTCAAGACGATAGTTACCG
GATAAGGCGCAGCGGTCGGGCTGAACGGGGGGTTCGTGCACACAGCCCAGCTTGGAGCGAACGACCTACA
CCGAACTGAGATACCTACAGCGTGAGCATTGAGAAAGCGCCACGCTTCCCGAAGGGAGAAAGGCGGACAG
GTATCCGGTAAGCGGCAGGGTCGGAACAGGAGAGCGCACGAGGGAGCTTCCAGGGGGAAACGCCTGGTAT
CTTTATAGTCCTGTCGGGTTTCGCCACCTCTGACTTGAGCGTCGATTTTTGTGATGCTCGTCAGGGGGGC
GGAGCCTATGGAAAAACGCCAGCAACGCGGCCTTTTTACGGTTCCTGGCCTTTTGCTGGCCTTTTGCTCA
CATGTTCTTTCCTGCGTTATCCCCTGATTCTGTGGATAACCGTATTACCGCCTTTGAGTGAGCTGATACC
GCTCGCCGCAGCCGAACGACCGAGCGCAGCGAGTCAGTGAGCGAGGAAGCGGAAGAGCGCCCAATACGCA
AACCGCCTCTCCCCGCGCGTTGGCCGATTCATTAATGCAGCTGGCACGACAGGTTTCCCGACTGGAAAGC
GGGCAGTGAGCGCAACGCAATTAATGTGAGTTAGCTCACTCATTAGGCACCCCAGGCTTTACACTTTATG
CTTCCGGCTCGTATGTTGTGTGGAATTGTGAGCGGATAACAATTTCACACAGGAAACAGCTGGGGGTGGG
GGGGGGGTTGGGGGTGGGGTGTTGTTGGGGTGTGTTTTGTGT
