>Addgene plasmid #65837 | XW21 | addgene partial sequence | sequence record 122523 | PD49-83-R 5'-GAGCACAGGGAGAAAGAGCA-3'
TTGGACTTAGAAGTCAGAGGCACGGGCGCGAGATGGCGATCTGATGACAGCGGCCGATGCGGAGCTCAGA
TATCAATACCATGGTACCTCA
[1066 nt withheld, positions 92-1157]
