>Addgene plasmid #65837 | XW21 | addgene partial sequence | sequence record 122699 | M13pUC-Rev 5'-AGCGGATAACAATTTCACACAGG-3'
TGATTACGCCAAGCTTGCATGCGCGGCCGCACTGACTGGGCCGGCCACTGACTGGTGATCCATCTCGAAT
TTCTCGTTTCAAATTAGTCGTTGCTATATATATTGTCTTATGTGTGGAAAACGAATAAGAAAAATTAGAG
AAAGATGAGAGAGCAGGGGCAGAATGAAAATTTGCATGGAAATTGAAGAAGATCACTGCTTTTTCCGATG
AATGATGACTAAATAGAATGAGTTGAGAGGAAAATAATCATAATTCTAATTTTAATTAGAAATATGATAT
GGAAAGTAAGCAAAACCACAAGGCTTTTGTTCTGAACTTATTTCCGAAAAAAAAAGTGAAACTGAAAGTT
AGAATTTTCAAAATAAATATTGCGAGAGTCAACCTTCAGAAAAATTGGCGAGAAATCAAATTTGAATTCT
CTGAAAATTTAGTTAAAATACATATGTTATCCTTCTTTGTTTTTTGGCCTTAGCCTGCCTTCAAGGCGAC
CTGAGCCTATGCGGGTGCCTAATACCGAAACACACATAATTTTTTTTTTTTAATCTTTAAATACTGTAAC
GAGTCGCGAGATCCAGCGAGACCCATAGAATATGTTGAGCGCTGCAAACAATCGTATAACTCTTGTCCAA
ATTTTTCCACTCTGTATTTTTGCAAGCAGTTCAACAAATGGTCATCATTTTTATAACCCATATCTATATT
CGAATCTGACATAACAAATAATACTAAGCACATCCTCCCACATCTCTTTTCATTCAAGTTGCGCAATTCC
CCTAATAACTATGGATGGAGGGGGGACCGAGCCCAAAGATTATTCAAAACGATAACGACTTTTTCATGCG
GCCAACGAAAAATAAAACTTTTCTCATATTCTCCTATTTCCCATTTCAAGAATTACATCCCCATGGGACG
TTGAAATCACATCATATTAGTATATGTTAATTGTTCTTTTCACTGGAATATCGCCACGCCCCCCTTCCGG
TGGCTCATTGGTTTCGAGAAGAAGGCGGAGCCGAAGTGGGTTCTTCTTTCTTTTTTTTGTGGTAGAAGTC
TAGCAGGATTAAGCTACTATCAT
